Addgene plasmid #199052: pGL1_45
Purpose: Level 1 plasmid, barcoded ORI
Depositing lab: Charlie Gilbert & Nili Ostrov & Cultivarium Tools. Depositing organization: Cultivarium, Convergent Research. Publication: A scalable framework for high-throughput identification of functional origins of replication in non-model bacteria. Gilbert C, Brumwell SL, Crits-Christoph A, Kang SC, Martin-Moldes Z, Alsharif W, Esmurria A, Nguyen M-A, Lee HH, Ostrov N. bioRxiv 2023.05.19.541510 10.1101/2023.05.19.541510.
Backbone
  Vector backbone: pGLDV_5
  Vector type: Synthetic Biology
Growth in bacteria
  Bacterial resistance: Kanamycin, 50 μg/mL
  Growth temperature: 37°C
  Growth strain: E. coli Zymo 10B
  Copy number: High Copy
Gene/Insert
  Gene/Insert name: pNG2 ORI plus NGS barcode 22
  Species: Synthetic
  Cloning method: Unknown
Terms and licenses: Academic/Nonprofit Terms; Industry Terms: Not Available to Industry
How to cite: pGL1_45 was a gift from Charlie Gilbert & Nili Ostrov & Cultivarium Tools (Addgene plasmid # 199052 ; http://n2t.net/addgene:199052 ; RRID:Addgene_199052)
