[The description below was written by a language model from this plasmid's Addgene catalogue record and pLannotate feature annotations shown in this document.]
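Description:
pGL1_45 is a 4,277 nt synthetic biology plasmid described as a "Level 1" part plasmid, built on the pGLDV_5 backbone and carrying a barcoded origin of replication. It is propagated in E. coli through a high-copy ColE1/pMB1/pUC-type origin and selected with kanamycin via the KanR gene, an aph(3')-Ia aminoglycoside phosphotransferase. The "Level 1" designation suggests a hierarchical, modular assembly scheme, but the cloning method is recorded as unknown, so the assembly chemistry and the intended next-level destination cannot be stated from the record.

The payload is the pNG2 origin of replication paired with a short sequencing identifier, NGS barcode 22. The automated annotation does not label the pNG2 origin or the barcode as such. The only feature it detects in that region is a countertranscript RNA (ctRNA) of the pGA1 family, a small antisense RNA of the kind that regulates replication initiator expression and copy number in this group of plasmids, which plausibly lies within the cargo origin. Much of the remaining sequence downstream of the backbone elements is unannotated and presumably holds the rest of the origin and the barcode. Other annotated pieces are a short multiple cloning site fragment, an rrnB T1 transcription terminator that likely insulates the insert from read-through, and a small lacZα remnant that is probably left over from a screening cassette.

The barcoded design fits the purpose given by the associated work, a framework for high-throughput identification of functional origins in non-model bacteria. Linking each candidate origin to a unique barcode allows its presence in a mixed population to be tracked by sequencing.
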