Features (pLannotate 1.2.2; 6 found; start..end, strand, type, name):
    332..920     -  rep_origin     ori: high-copy-number ColE1/pMB1/pBR322/pUC origin of replication
   1056..1871    -  CDS            KanR: aminoglycoside phosphotransferase; aph(3')-Ia; confers resistance to kanamycin in bacteria or G418 (Geneticin®) in eukaryotes
   1987..2009    +  misc_feature   MCS (fragment): pBluescript multiple cloning site
   2009..2055    +  terminator     rrnB T1 terminator: transcription terminator T1 from the E. coli rrnB gene
   2157..2200    -  CDS            lacZα (fragment): LacZα fragment of β-galactosidase; lacZ fragment
   2577..2655    -  ncRNA          ctRNA pGA1: Accession: RF00236 - ctRNA
>Addgene plasmid #199052 | pGL1_45 | addgene full sequence | sequence record 397975 | Addgene NGS Result
AGCATGAAGAGCACCCCAGGATACATAGATTACCACAACTCCGAGCCCTTCCACCTAGCGTGCTAACCAC
GCACGCTATTGTTGTATAGGCTAGGTGGAGGCTCAGTGATGATAAGTCTGCGATGGTGGATGCATGTGTC
ATGGTCATAGCTGTTTCCTGTGTGAAATTGTTATCCGCTCAGAGGGCACAATCCTATTCCGCGCTATCCG
ACAATCTCCAAGACATTAGGTGGAGTTCAGTTCGGCGTATGGCATATGTCGCTGGAAAGAACATGTGAGC
AAAAGGCCAGCAAAAGGCCAGGAACCGTAAAAAGGCCGCGTTGCTGGCGTTTTTCCATAGGCTCCGCCCC
CCTGACGAGCATCACAAAAATCGACGCTCAAGTCAGAGGTGGCGAAACCCGACAGGACTATAAAGATACC
AGGCGTTTCCCCCTGGAAGCTCCCTCGTGCGCTCTCCTGTTCCGACCCTGCCGCTTACCGGATACCTGTC
CGCCTTTCTCCCTTCGGGAAGCGTGGCGCTTTCTCATAGCTCACGCTGTAGGTATCTCAGTTCGGTGTAG
GTCGTTCGCTCCAAGCTGGGCTGTGTGCACGAACCCCCCGTTCAGCCCGACCGCTGCGCCTTATCCGGTA
ACTATCGTCTTGAGTCCAACCCGGTAAGACACGACTTATCGCCACTGGCAGCAGCCACTGGTAACAGGAT
TAGCAGAGCGAGGTATGTAGGCGGTGCTACAGAGTTCTTGAAGTGGTGGCCTAACTACGGCTACACTAGA
AGAACAGTATTTGGTATCTGCGCTCTGCTGAAGCCAGTTACCTTCGGAAAAAGAGTTGGTAGCTCTTGAT
CCGGCAAACAAACCACCGCTGGTAGCGGTGGTTTTTTTGTTTGCAAGCAGCAGATTACGCGCAGAAAAAA
AGGATCTCAAGAAGATCCTTTGATCTTTTCTACGGGGTCTGACGCTCTATTCAACAAAGCCGCCGTCCCG
TCAAGTCAGCGTAAATGGGTAGGGGGCTTCAAATCGTCCGCTCTGCCAGTGTTACAACCAATTAACAAAT
TCTGATTAGAAAAACTCATCGAGCATCAAATGAAACTGCAATTTATTCATATCAGGATTATCAATACCAT
ATTTTTGAAAAAGCCGTTTCTGTAATGAAGGAGAAAACTCACCGAGGCAGTTCCATAGGATGGCAAGATC
CTGGTATCGGTCTGCGATTCCGACTCGTCCAACATCAATACAACCTATTAATTTCCCCTCGTCAAAAATA
AGGTTATCAAGTGAGAAATCACCATGAGTGACGACTGAATCCGGTGAGAATGGCAAAAGCTTATGCATTT
CTTTCCAGACTTGTTCAACAGGCCAGCCATTACGCTCGTCATCAAAATCACTCGCATCAACCAAACCGTT
ATTCATTCGTGATTGCGCCTGAGCGAGACGAAATACGCGATCGCTGTTAAAAGGACAATTACAAACAGGA
ATCGAATGCAACCGGCGCAGGAACACTGCCAGCGCATCAACAATATTTTCACCTGAATCAGGATATTCTT
CTAATACCTGGAATGCTGTTTTCCCGGGGATCGCAGTGGTGAGTAACCATGCATCATCAGGAGTACGGAT
AAAATGCTTGATGGTCGGAAGAGGCATAAATTCCGTCAGCCAGTTTAGTCTGACCATCTCATCTGTAACA
TCATTGGCAACGCTACCTTTGCCATGTTTCAGAAACAACTCTGGCGCATCGGGCTTCCCATACAATCGAT
AGATTGTCGCACCTGATTGCCCGACATTATCGCGAGCCCATTTATACCCATATAAATCAGCATCCATGTT
GGAATTTAATCGCGGCCTCGAGCAAGACGTTTCCCGTTGAATATGGCTCATAACACCCCTTGTATTACTG
TTTATGTAAGCAGACAGTTTTATTGTTCATGATGATATATTTTTATCTTGTGCAATGTAACATCAGAGAT
TTTGAGACACAACGTGGCTTTCCCCCGCCGCTCTAGAACTAGTGGATCCAAATAAAACGAAAGGCTCAGT
CGAAAGACTGGGCCTTTCGTTTTATCTGTTGTTTGTCGCATTATACGAGACGTCCAGGTTGGGATACCTG
AAACAAAACCCATCGTACGGCCAAGGAAGTCTCCAATAACTGTGATCCACCACAAGCGCCAGGGTTTTCC
CAGTCACGACGTTGTAAAACGACGGCCAGTCATGCATAATCCGCACGCATCTGGAATAAGGAAGTGCCAT
TCCGCCTGACCTTAGCGTGCGAACAGCACGCTATTGTTGTATCATTACTCGCATCCATTCTCAGGCTGTC
TCGTCTCGTCTCCGAGCTCTTCAATGAGTCAGGGTCACGCGTAGGACGCGTCGAGTAGGGTCCGAGAGTT
AAGGCCACTATGTTCCGCAGCCACACGCCGTGTGAAGCTGGGGAGATGGTAAATCTGCGCAGACAGCCCT
GTGCAGCTGAAACGCGGTTACGTATAGCTTGCCATATGTCTAGCCATACGTAACCGCAGGTAAAAGGCAT
ATTTTTCGCGTGTCATGGCTAGTAAATAACACCGGTGTCATTTAGAGTCAGGGAAAGACAATGAAAAACG
AAGAAAGCCACCGGGCGGCAACCCGATGACTTTCGCTTATCACCCAGCACACACCTGGGAGAAATCACGG
TCATGAGTTTACAGACTCATGCGCAGAATGCGCACACTAAAACACCTACCCGCGTCGAGCGCGACCGTGG
TGGACTGGACAACACCCCAGCATCTGCCAGTGACCGCGACCTTTTACGCGATCATCTAGGCCGCGATGTA
CTCCACGGTTCAGTCACACGAGACTTTAAAAAGGCCTATCGACGCAACGCTGACGGCACGAACTCGCCGC
GTATGTATCGCTTCGAGACTGATGCTTTAGGACGGTGCGAGTACGCCATGCTCACCACCAAGCAGTACGC
CGCCGTCCTGGTCGTAGACGTTGACCAAGTAGGTACCGCAGGCGGTGACCCCGCAGACTTAAACCCGTAC
GTCCGCGACGTGGTGCGCTCACTGATTACTCATAGCGTCGGGCCAGCCTGGGTGGGTATTAACCCAACTA
ACGGCAAAGCCCAGTTCATATGGCTTATTGACCCTGTCTACGCTGACCGTAACGGTAAATCTGCGCAGAT
GAAGCTTCTTGCAGCAACCACGCGTGTGCTGGGTGAGCTTTTAGACCATGACCCGCACTTTTCCCACCGC
TTTAGCCGCAACCCGTTCTACACAGGCAAAGCCCCTACCGCTTATCGTTGGTATAGGCAGCACAACCGGG
TGATGCGCCTTGGAGACTTGATAAAGCAGGTAAGGGATATGGCAGGACACGACCAGTTCAACCCCACCCC
ACGCCAGCAATTCAGCTCTGGCCGCGAACTTATCAACGCGGTCAAGACCCGCCGTGAAGAAGCCCAAGCA
TTCAAAGCACTCGCCCAGGACGTAGACGCGGAAATCGCCGGTGGCCTCGACCAGTATGACCCGGAACTTA
TCGACGGTGTGCGTGTGCTCTGGATTGTCCAAGGAACCGCAGCACGCGACGAAACAGCCTTTAGACATGC
GCTTAAGACTGGCCACCGCTTGCGCCAGCAAGGCCAACGCCTGACAGACGCAGCAATCATCGACGCCTAT
GAGCACGCCTACAACGTCGCACACACCCACGGCGGTGCAGGCCGCGACAACGAGATGCCACCCATGCGCG
ACCGCCAAACCATGGCAAGGCGCGTGCGCGGGTATGTCGCCCAATCCAAGAGCGAAACCTACAGCGGCTC
TAACGCACCAGGTAAAGCCACCAGCAGCGAGCGGAAAGCCTTGGCCACGATGGGACGCAGAGGCGGACAA
AAAGCCGCACAACGCTGGAAAACAGACCCCGAGGGCAAATATGCGCAAGCACAAAGGTCGAAGCTTGAAA
AGACGCACCGTAAGAAAAAGGCTCAAGGACGATCTACGAAGTCCCGTATTAGCCAAATGGTGAACGATCA
GTATTTCCAGACAGGGACAGTTCCCACGTGGGCTGAAATAGGGGCAGAGGTAGGAGTCTCTCGCGCCACG
GTTGCTAGGCATGTCGCGGAGCTAAAGAAAAGCGGTGACTATCCGGACGTTTAAGGCGTCTCATACCGTA
AGCAATATACGGTTCCCCTGCCGTTAGGCAGTTAGATAAAACCTCACTTGAAGAAAACCTTGAGGGGCAG
GGCAGCTTATATGCTTCAAAGCATGACTTCCTCTGTTCTCCTAGACCTCGCAACCCTCCGCCATAACCTC
ACCCGCT
